Addgene plasmid #53487: pUAST YFP Rab23 CA
Depositing lab: Matthew Scott. Depositing organization: Stanford University. Publication: Thirty-one flavors of Drosophila rab proteins. Zhang J, Schulze KL, Hiesinger PR, Suyama K, Wang S, Fish M, Acar M, Hoskins RA, Bellen HJ, Scott MP. Genetics. 2007 Jun;176(2):1307-22. Epub 2007 Apr 3. 10.1534/genetics.106.066761 PubMed 17409086.
Backbone
  Vector backbone: pUAST
  Vector type: Insect Expression
Growth in bacteria
  Bacterial resistance: Ampicillin, 100 μg/mL
  Growth temperature: 37°C
  Growth strain: DH5alpha
  Copy number: Unknown
Gene/Insert
  Gene/Insert name: Rab23
  Species: D. melanogaster (fly)
  Mutation: Q96L
  Entrez Gene: Rab23 (a.k.a. Dmel_CG2108, CG2108, DmRab23, Dmel\CG2108, Q9VNG6, rab23)
  Promoter: GAL4
  Tag / fusion protein: YFP (N terminal on backbone)
  Cloning method: Gateway Cloning
  Sequencing primers: 5′ EGFP-C; 3′ SV40pA-R
Terms and licenses: Academic/Nonprofit Terms; Industry Terms: Not Available to Industry
How to cite: pUAST YFP Rab23 CA was a gift from Matthew Scott (Addgene plasmid # 53487 ; http://n2t.net/addgene:53487 ; RRID:Addgene_53487)
