[The description below was written by a language model from this plasmid's Addgene catalogue record.]
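Description:
pUAST YFP Rab23 CA is a Drosophila expression plasmid built on the pUAST backbone, the standard vector for GAL4/UAS-driven transgene expression in flies. It is propagated in E. coli under ampicillin selection; the copy number is recorded as unknown, and no feature table is provided, so the origin of replication and other backbone elements are not itemised in the record. pUAST vectors generally carry GAL4-responsive upstream activating sequences ahead of a minimal promoter, an SV40 polyadenylation signal (consistent with the SV40pA sequencing primer listed here), and P-element ends with a mini-white eye-colour marker for germline transformation, though these parts are not explicitly documented for this construct.

The insert is the Drosophila melanogaster small GTPase Rab23 (CG2108) carrying a Q96L substitution, introduced by Gateway cloning. The "CA" in the name stands for constitutively active: mutating this conserved catalytic glutamine in Rab proteins typically impairs GTP hydrolysis and holds the protein in its GTP-bound, active state. YFP is fused to the N terminus of Rab23 from the backbone, which leaves the C terminus free, as is usually needed for Rab prenylation and membrane association. Expression depends on GAL4, so the fusion remains silent until a GAL4 driver is supplied, allowing tissue- or stage-specific induction in transgenic flies or expression in cultured insect cells co-expressing GAL4.

The plasmid belongs to a systematic collection of tagged Drosophila Rab proteins. It is suited to visualising the subcellular localisation of Rab23 and to probing the consequences of locked-active Rab23 for membrane trafficking in vivo.
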