>Addgene plasmid #53487 | pUAST YFP Rab23 CA | addgene partial sequence | sequence record 86700 | EGFP-C 5'-CATGGTCCTGCTGGAGTTCGTG-3'
CTGTACAAGTCCGGACTCAGATCTCGAGCTCAAGCTTCGAATTCTGCAGTCGACGGTACCGCGGGCCCGG
GATCATCAACAAGTTTGTACAAAAAAGCAGGCTTAATGCGTCTAATCCAAACGGCAACCGGCGGTGCTGC
TGCGTCCGTTCTGCAGACCCACTCCCAGGCGCAGTACAACTACACCAGCATGCGTGAAGATGATATCGAG
CTGGCCATTAAAGTGGTCATTGTTGGAAATGGCGGCGTTGGCAAGTCATCAATGATCCAGCGCTATTGCA
AAGGCATTTTCACGAAGGACTACAAGAAAACGATTGGAGTGGACTTCCTAGAGCGACAGATCGAGATCGA
CGGCGAGGATGTGCGCATCATGCTGTGGGACACCGCCGGCCTAGAGGAGTTCGACTGCATCACAAAGGCG
TACTACCGCGGCGCCCAGGCTTCCGTCCTGGTCTTTTCGACGACGGATCGAGCATCCTTCGACGCGATCA
AGGATTGGAAGCGCAAGGTGGAGAACGAGTGCAACGAGATACCCACAGTGATTGTGCAGAACAAGATCGA
TCTTATCGAACAGGCGGTGGTTACGGCCGACGAGGTGGAGACGCTGGCCAAGCTCCTCAACTGCCGGCTC
ATCCGCACCTCCGTCAAGGAGGACATTAACGTGGCGTCCGTGTTTCGCTACCTGGCCACCAAGTGCCATC
AGCTAATGACCCAGAGCTACGACCAGGTGGCCGGAAACCAGCAAAACTCCAGCCATCCGCCTTACAGCAG
CACGCCCACGATCAGCGCCTTCAGCCCGACCTTCACAAAGTCCAGCAGCGGCACCATCGTCCTCCGTCCG
GCG
